>Addgene plasmid #100620 | YCe1701 HC_Kan_RFP-p10 | addgene full sequence | sequence record 192702 | Addgene NGS Result
ACGTCTCGTGCTAGAGACCGAATTCGCGGCCGCTTCTAGAGCAATACGCAAACCGCCTCTCCCCGCGCGT
TGGCCGATTCATTAATGCAGCTGGCACGACAGGTTTCCCGACTGGAAAGCGGGCAGTGAGCGCAACGCAA
TTAATGTGAGTTAGCTCACTCATTAGGCACCCCAGGCTTTACACTTTATGCTTCCGGCTCGTATGTTGTG
TGGAATTGTGAGCGGATAACAATTTCACACATACTAGAGAAAGAGGAGAAATACTAGATGGCTTCCTCCG
AAGACGTTATCAAAGAGTTCATGCGTTTCAAAGTTCGTATGGAAGGTTCCGTTAACGGTCACGAGTTCGA
AATCGAAGGTGAAGGTGAAGGTCGTCCGTACGAAGGTACCCAGACCGCTAAACTGAAAGTTACCAAAGGT
GGTCCGCTGCCGTTCGCTTGGGACATCCTGTCCCCGCAGTTCCAGTACGGTTCCAAAGCTTACGTTAAAC
ACCCGGCTGACATCCCGGACTACCTGAAACTGTCCTTCCCGGAAGGTTTCAAATGGGAACGTGTTATGAA
CTTCGAAGACGGTGGTGTTGTTACCGTTACCCAGGACTCCTCCCTGCAAGACGGTGAGTTCATCTACAAA
GTTAAACTGCGTGGTACCAACTTCCCGTCCGACGGTCCGGTTATGCAGAAAAAAACCATGGGTTGGGAAG
CTTCCACCGAACGTATGTACCCGGAAGACGGTGCTCTGAAAGGTGAAATCAAAATGCGTCTGAAACTGAA
AGACGGTGGTCACTACGACGCTGAAGTTAAAACCACCTACATGGCTAAAAAACCGGTTCAGCTGCCGGGT
GCTTACAAAACCGACATCAAACTGGACATCACCTCCCACAACGAAGACTACACCATCGTTGAACAGTACG
AACGTGCTGAAGGTCGTCACTCCACCGGTGCTTAATAACGCTGATAGTGCTAGTGTAGATCGCTACTAGA
GCCAGGCATCAAATAAAACGAAAGGCTCAGTCGAAAGACTGGGCCTTTCGTTTTATCTGTTGTTTGTCGG
TGAACGCTCTCTACTAGAGTCACACTGGCTCACCTTCGGGTGGGCCTTTCTGCGTTTATATACTAGTAGC
GGCCGCTGCAGGGTCTCTGGTACGAGACGGACGAATTCTCTAGATATCGCTCAATACTGACCATTTAAAT
CATACCTGACCTCCATAGCAGAAAGTCAAAAGCCTCCGACCGGAGGCTTTTGACTTGATCGGCACGTAAG
AGGTTCCAACTTTCACCATAATGAAATAAGATCACTACCGGGCGTATTTTTTGAGTTATCGAGATTTTCA
GGAGCTAAGGAAGCTAAAATGAGCCATATTCAACGGGAAACGTCTTGCTCGAGGCCGCGATTAAATTCCA
ACATGGATGCTGATTTATATGGGTATAAATGGGCTCGCGATAATGTCGGGCAATCAGGTGCGACAATCTA
TCGATTGTATGGGAAGCCCGATGCGCCAGAGTTGTTTCTGAAACATGGCAAAGGTAGCGTTGCCAATGAT
GTTACAGATGAGATGGTCAGGCTAAACTGGCTGACGGAATTTATGCCTCTTCCGACCATCAAGCATTTTA
TCCGTACTCCTGATGATGCATGGTTACTCACCACTGCGATCCCAGGGAAAACAGCATTCCAGGTATTAGA
AGAATATCCTGATTCAGGTGAAAATATTGTTGATGCGCTGGCAGTGTTCCTGCGCCGGTTGCATTCGATT
CCTGTTTGTAATTGTCCTTTTAACGGCGATCGCGTATTTCGTCTCGCTCAGGCGCAATCACGAATGAATA
ACGGTTTGGTTGGTGCGAGTGATTTTGATGACGAGCGTAATGGCTGGCCTGTTGAACAAGTCTGGAAAGA
AATGCATAAGCTTTTGCCATTCTCACCGGATTCAGTCGTCACTCATGGTGATTTCTCACTTGATAACCTT
ATTTTTGACGAGGGGAAATTAATAGGTTGTATTGATGTTGGACGAGTCGGAATCGCAGACCGATACCAGG
ATCTTGCCATCCTATGGAACTGCCTCGGTGAGTTTTCTCCTTCATTACAGAAACGGCTTTTTCAAAAATA
TGGTATTGATAATCCTGATATGAATAAATTGCAGTTTCACTTGATGCTCGATGAGTTTTTCTGAGGGCCC
AAATGTAATCACCTGGCTCACCTTCGGGTGGGCCTTTCTGCGTTGCTGGCGTTTTTCCATAGGCTCCGCC
CCCCTGACGAGCATCACAAAAATCGATGCTCAAGTCAGAGGTGGCGAAACCCGACAGGACTATAAAGATA
CCAGGCGTTTCCCCCTGGAAGCTCCCTCGTGCGCTCTCCTGTTCCGACCCTGCCGCTTACCGGATACCTG
TCCGCCTTTCTCCCTTCGGGAAGCGTGGCGCTTTCTCATAGCTCACGCTGTAGGTATCTCAGTTCGGTGT
AGGTCGTTCGCTCCAAGCTGGGCTGTGTGCACGAACCCCCCGTTCAGCCCGACCGCTGCGCCTTATCCGG
TAACTATCGTCTTGAGTCCAACCCGGTAAGACACGACTTATCGCCACTGGCAGCAGCCACTGGTAACAGG
ATTAGCAGAGCGAGGTATGTAGGCGGTGCTACAGAGTTCTTGAAGTGGTGGCCTAACTACGGCTACACTA
GAAGAACAGTATTTGGTATCTGCGCTCTGCTGAAGCCAGTTACCTCGGAAAAAGAGTTGGTAGCTCTTGA
TCCGGCAAACAAACCACCGCTGGTAGCGGTGGTTTTTTTGTTTGCAAGCAGCAGATTACGCGCAGAAAAA
AAGGATCTCAAGAAGATCCTTTGATTTTCTACCGAAGAAAGGCCCACCCGTGAAGGTGAGCCAGTGAGTT
GATTGCAGTCCAGTTACGCTGGAGTCTGAGGCTCGTCCTGAATGATATCAAGCTTGAATTCGT
Features (pLannotate 1.2.2; 15 found; start..end, strand, type, name):
     20..41      +  misc_feature   BioBrick prefix: BioBrick prefix for parts that do not start with "ATG"
     42..129     +  CDS            lacI (fragment): lac repressor; lacI; The lac repressor binds to the lac operator to inhibit transcription in E. coli. This inhibition can be relieved by adding lactose or isopropyl-β-D-thiogalactopyranoside (IPTG).
    142..163     +  protein_bind   CAP binding site: CAP binding activates transcription in the presence of cAMP. E. coli catabolite activator protein
    178..208     +  promoter       lac promoter: promoter for the E. coli lac operon
    216..232     +  protein_bind   lac operator: The lac repressor binds to the lac operator to inhibit transcription in E. coli. This inhibition can be relieved by adding lactose or isopropyl-β-D-thiogalactopyranoside (IPTG). lac repressor encoded by lacI
    268..942     +  CDS            mRFP1: mRFP1 is a basic (constitutively fluorescent) red fluorescent protein published in 2002, derived from Discosoma sp.. It is reported to be a somewhat slowly-maturing monomer with low acid sensitivity.
    990..1061    +  terminator     rrnB T1 terminator: transcription terminator T1 from the E. coli rrnB gene
   1077..1104    +  terminator     T7Te terminator: phage T7 early transcription terminator
   1111..1131    +  misc_feature   BioBrick suffix: universal suffix for all parts
   1214..1245    +  terminator     tonB terminator: bidirectional E. coli tonB-P14 transcription terminator
   1246..1348    +  promoter       cat promoter: promoter of the E. coli cat gene encoding chloramphenicol acetyltransferase
   1349..2162    +  CDS            KanR (fragment): aminoglycoside phosphotransferase; aph(3')-Ia; confers resistance to kanamycin in bacteria or G418 (Geneticin®) in eukaryotes
   2185..2212    +  terminator     T7Te terminator: phage T7 early transcription terminator
   2224..2811    -  rep_origin     ori: high-copy-number ColE1/pMB1/pBR322/pUC origin of replication
   2833..2862    -  terminator     T3Te terminator: phage T3 early transcription terminator
