[The description below was written by a language model from this plasmid's Addgene catalogue record and pLannotate feature annotations shown in this document.]
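Description:
YCe1701 HC_Kan_RFP-p10 is an empty part-entry vector from the EMMA (Extensible Mammalian Modular Assembly) toolkit, built on the pSMART HC_Kan backbone and used to domesticate new DNA parts for position 10 of the EMMA assembly scheme. It is a small (about 2.9 kb) bacterial cloning plasmid maintained in E. coli at high copy through a ColE1/pUC-type origin and selected with kanamycin via an aminoglycoside phosphotransferase gene, which the annotation places downstream of a cat promoter. As is typical of the pSMART design, the backbone is insulated by transcription terminators (tonB, T7Te and T3Te) surrounding the marker, origin and cloning region, which limits read-through transcription into or out of cloned fragments.

The vector carries no insert of interest. Instead, it holds a placeholder cassette flanked by BioBrick prefix and suffix sequences. This cassette contains a remnant of lacI, a CAP binding site, the lac promoter and operator, the mRFP1 red fluorescent protein coding sequence, and the rrnB T1 and T7Te terminators. According to the depositor, a new part is introduced by a BsaI Golden Gate reaction that replaces the RFP gene. Loss of the bacterial RFP cassette should therefore allow recombinant colonies to be distinguished from red colonies carrying uncut parental vector. The resulting plasmid presents the part flanked by BsmBI sites and the fusion sites specific to position 10, so it can be released and joined in order with parts from the other positions when assembling mammalian expression vectors. The BsaI and BsmBI sites and the fusion-site overhangs are not annotated in the feature table, and the record does not state which functional category of part position 10 is meant to hold.
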