Addgene plasmid #100620: YCe1701 HC_Kan_RFP-p10
Purpose: (Empty Backbone) EMMA toolkit part-entry vector position 10
Depositing lab: Yizhi Cai. Depositing organization: University of Edinburgh. Publication: EMMA: An Extensible Mammalian Modular Assembly Toolkit for the Rapid Design and Production of Diverse Expression Vectors. Martella A, Matjusaitis M, Auxillos J, Pollard SM, Cai Y. ACS Synth Biol. 2017 Apr 24. doi: 10.1021/acssynbio.7b00016. PubMed 28418644.
Backbone
  Vector backbone: pSMART HC_Kan
  Vector type: Synthetic Biology
Growth in bacteria
  Bacterial resistance: Kanamycin, 50 μg/mL
  Growth temperature: 37°C
  Growth strain: DH5alpha
  Copy number: High Copy
Gene/Insert
  Gene/Insert name: None
Terms and licenses: Academic/Nonprofit Terms; Industry Terms: Not Available to Industry
Depositor comments: It is used to standardize new parts for EMMA toolkit. New DNA fragments (parts) are cloned into this plasmid replacing the RFP gene through a BsaI Golden Gate reaction. The resulting plasmid will have the part flanked by BsmBI sites and the fusion sites corresponding to position 10 of EMMA platform.
How to cite: YCe1701 HC_Kan_RFP-p10 was a gift from Yizhi Cai (Addgene plasmid # 100620 ; http://n2t.net/addgene:100620 ; RRID:Addgene_100620)
